Addgene plasmid #152966: pGBW-m4133736
Purpose: Mammalian expression plasmid for SARS-CoV-2 nsp8
Depositing lab: Ginkgo Bioworks & Benjie Chen. Depositing organization: Ginkgo Bioworks.
Backbone
  Vector backbone: pTwist_CMV_Hygro_6
  Backbone size w/o insert (bp): 6525
  Vector type: Mammalian Expression
  Selectable markers: Hygromycin
Growth in bacteria
  Bacterial resistance: Ampicillin, 100 μg/mL
  Growth temperature: 37°C
  Growth strain: DH5alpha
  Copy number: High Copy
Gene/Insert
  Gene/Insert name: SARS-CoV-2 nsp8
  Species: Severe acute respiratory syndrome coronavirus 2
  Insert size (bp): 593
  Mutation: wt
  Entrez Gene: ORF1ab (a.k.a. GU280_gp01)
  Promoter: CMV
  Tag / fusion protein: Cleavable TEV;CBP (C terminal on backbone)
  Cloning method: Unknown
Resource information
  A portion of this plasmid was derived from a plasmid made by: GinkgoBioworks
Depositor comments: NCBI reference sequence: YP_009725304.1
How to cite: pGBW-m4133736 was a gift from Ginkgo Bioworks & Benjie Chen (Addgene plasmid # 152966 ; http://n2t.net/addgene:152966 ; RRID:Addgene_152966)
