[The description below was written by a language model from this plasmid's Addgene catalogue record and pLannotate feature annotations shown in this document.]
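Description:
pGBW-m4133736 is a mammalian expression plasmid built on the pTwist_CMV_Hygro_6 backbone to express wild-type SARS-CoV-2 nsp8, one of the non-structural proteins released from the ORF1ab replicase polyprotein. The full deposited sequence is about 7.2 kb, with an insert of roughly 0.6 kb. In bacteria it is maintained as a high-copy plasmid through a ColE1/pUC-type origin and selected with ampicillin via a complete β-lactamase (AmpR) gene. For selection in mammalian cells, a separate cassette places a hygromycin B phosphotransferase gene under the human ubiquitin C promoter, followed by a synthetic poly(A) signal.

The nsp8 coding sequence spans the numbering origin of the circular record and sits downstream of the CMV enhancer and promoter elements. The automated annotation matches it to the SARS-CoV-2 replicase polyprotein 1a. The functional text attached to that hit concerns nsp10, but this is generic polyprotein annotation rather than a description of the insert, which the catalogue entry identifies as nsp8. According to the record, the backbone supplies a C-terminal calmodulin-binding peptide (CBP) tag separated from the protein by a TEV protease cleavage site. The feature table detects only a short CBP fragment just after the insert and does not annotate the TEV site. An SV40 polyadenylation signal lies downstream of the tagged ORF, though it is annotated on the opposite strand. Bacterial T7 and rrnG terminators and β-globin insulator elements flank the expression unit, presumably to isolate it from neighbouring transcription.

The design suits transient or hygromycin-selected stable expression of nsp8 in mammalian cells. The CBP tag allows calcium-dependent capture on calmodulin resin, and the TEV site allows the tag to be removed afterwards.
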