Features (pLannotate 1.2.2; 20 found; start..end, strand, type, name):
    629..645     +  CDS            CBP (fragment): calmodulin-binding peptide derived from skeletal muscle myosin light chain kinase; binds calmodulin with nanomolar affinity in the presence of calcium
    769..890     -  polyA_signal   SV40 poly(A) signal: SV40 polyadenylation signal
    913..982     -  CDS            large T antigen (fragment): large T antigen from SV40 (simian virus 40)
   1005..1051    +  terminator     T7 terminator: transcription terminator for bacteriophage T7 RNA polymerase
   1081..1217    +  terminator     rrnG terminator: transcription terminator from the E. coli ribosomal RNA rrnG operon (Albrechtsen et al., 1991)
   1262..1333    +  misc_feature   3' β-globin insulator: insulator downstream of the human β-globin locus (Farrell et al., 2002)
   1559..2147    -  rep_origin     ori: high-copy-number ColE1/pMB1/pBR322/pUC origin of replication
   2319..2383    -  CDS            bla(M) (fragment): β-lactamase lacking the signal sequence; bla(M); allows cytosolic expression of β-lactamase
   2647..3856    +  promoter       UbC promoter: human ubiquitin C promoter
   3866..4887    +  CDS            HygR (fragment): hygromycin B phosphotransferase confers resistance to hygromycin
   4915..4963    +  polyA_signal   poly(A) signal: synthetic polyadenylation signal
   5229..6089    +  CDS            AmpR: β-lactamase; bla; confers resistance to ampicillin, carbenicillin, and related antibiotics
   6102..6238    +  terminator     rrnG terminator: transcription terminator from the E. coli ribosomal RNA rrnG operon (Albrechtsen et al., 1991)
   6383..6454    +  misc_feature   5' β-globin insulator: insulator upstream of the human β-globin locus (Farrell et al., 2002)
   6459..6505    -  terminator     T7 terminator: transcription terminator for bacteriophage T7 RNA polymerase
   6523..6571    -  polyA_signal   poly(A) signal: synthetic polyadenylation signal
   6652..6955    +  enhancer       CMV enhancer: human cytomegalovirus immediate early enhancer
   7028..7045    -  promoter       CMV promoter (fragment): human cytomegalovirus (CMV) immediate early promoter
   7108..7159    +  promoter       CMVd2 promoter: truncated human cytomegalovirus (CMV) immediate early promoter that yields moderately reduced expression relative to the full-length promoter
   7225..607     +  CDS            R1A_SARS2 (fragment) (across the origin): Experimental evidence at protein level: Swiss-Prot protein existence level 1. [Non-structural protein 10]: Plays a pivotal role in viral transcription by stimulating both nsp14 3'-5' exoribonuclease and nsp16 2'-O-methyltransferase activities. Therefore plays an essential role in viral mRNAs cap methylation. From Severe acute respiratory syndrome coronavirus 2 (2019-nCoV) (SARS-CoV-2).
>Addgene plasmid #152966 | pGBW-m4133736 | depositor full sequence | sequence record 295978 | Full Sequence
CACCATGGCAATTGCCTCAGAATTTAGTTCCCTCCCCTCGTACGCTGCGTTCGCTACCGCCCAAGAGGCA
TATGAGCAGGCCGTAGCCAACGGGGACAGCGAAGTGGTTCTTAAGAAACTGAAGAAATCTTTGAATGTGG
CAAAGAGCGAGTTTGATCGGGACGCGGCAATGCAGAGGAAGCTGGAAAAAATGGCTGATCAGGCTATGAC
ACAGATGTACAAACAAGCCCGATCCGAGGACAAGAGAGCTAAAGTCACTTCTGCCATGCAAACGATGCTA
TTCACCATGTTACGTAAGCTGGATAACGACGCACTCAATAACATAATCAATAACGCCCGCGATGGTTGTG
TGCCATTGAATATCATTCCTCTTACTACAGCGGCCAAGCTGATGGTCGTTATCCCGGACTATAACACATA
CAAAAATACCTGCGACGGCACCACTTTCACGTATGCTAGCGCCCTGTGGGAAATACAGCAGGTAGTGGAT
GCCGATTCAAAGATTGTGCAGCTTAGTGAGATCTCCATGGACAACAGTCCCAACTTGGCTTGGCCTTTAA
TCGTCACAGCTCTCAGAGCCAATAGCGCAGTTAAACTGCAAGAAAACCTTTACTTTCAGTCGAAGAGGCG
ATGGAAAAAGAATTTTATCGCGGTGAGTGCAGCCAACAGATTCAAAAAGATATCCTCGTCTGGTGCCCTC
TAAGGATCCGCAGGCCTCTGCTAGCTTGACTGACTGAGATACAGCGTACCTTCAGCTCACAGACATGATA
AGATACATTGATGAGTTTGGACAAACCACAACTAGAATGCAGTGAAAAAAATGCTTTATTTGTGAAATTT
GTGATGCTATTGCTTTATTTGTAACCATTATAAGCTGCAATAAACAAGTTAACAACAACAATTGCATTCA
TTTTATGTTTCAGGTTCAGGGGGAGGTGTGGGAGGTTTTTTAAAGCAAGTAAAACCTCTACAAATGTGGT
ATTGGCCCATCTCTATCGGTATCGTAGCATAACCCCTTGGGGCCTCTAAACGGGTCTTGAGGGGTTTTTT
GTGCCCCTCGGGCCGGATTGCTATCTACCGGCATTGGCGCAGAAAAAAATGCCTGATGCGACGCTGCGCG
TCTTATACTCCCACATATGCCAGATTCAGCAACGGATACGGCTTCCCCAACTTGCCCACTTCCATACGTG
TCCTCCTTACCAGAAATTTATCCTTAAGGTCGTCAGCTATCCTGCAGGCGATCTCTCGATTTCGATCAAG
ACATTCCTTTAATGGTCTTTTCTGGACACCACTAGGGGTCAGAAGTAGTTCATCAAACTTTCTTCCCTCC
CTAATCTCATTGGTTACCTTGGGCTATCGAAACTTAATTAACCAGTCAAGTCAGCTACTTGGCGAGATCG
ACTTGTCTGGGTTTCGACTACGCTCAGAATTGCGTCAGTCAAGTTCGATCTGGTCCTTGCTATTGCACCC
GTTCTCCGATTACGAGTTTCATTTAAATCATGTGAGCAAAAGGCCAGCAAAAGGCCAGGAACCGTAAAAA
GGCCGCGTTGCTGGCGTTTTTCCATAGGCTCCGCCCCCCTGACGAGCATCACAAAAATCGACGCTCAAGT
CAGAGGTGGCGAAACCCGACAGGACTATAAAGATACCAGGCGTTTCCCCCTGGAAGCTCCCTCGTGCGCT
CTCCTGTTCCGACCCTGCCGCTTACCGGATACCTGTCCGCCTTTCTCCCTTCGGGAAGCGTGGCGCTTTC
TCATAGCTCACGCTGTAGGTATCTCAGTTCGGTGTAGGTCGTTCGCTCCAAGCTGGGCTGTGTGCACGAA
CCCCCCGTTCAGCCCGACCGCTGCGCCTTATCCGGTAACTATCGTCTTGAGTCCAACCCGGTAAGACACG
ACTTATCGCCACTGGCAGCAGCCACTGGTAACAGGATTAGCAGAGCGAGGTATGTAGGCGGTGCTACAGA
GTTCTTGAAGTGGTGGCCTAACTACGGCTACACTAGAAGAACAGTATTTGGTATCTGCGCTCTGCTGAAG
CCAGTTACCTTCGGAAAAAGAGTTGGTAGCTCTTGATCCGGCAAACAAACCACCGCTGGTAGCGGTGGTT
TTTTTGTTTGCAAGCAGCAGATTACGCGCAGAAAAAAAGGATCTCAAGAAGATCCTTTGATCTTTTCTAC
GGGGTCTGACGCTCAGTGGAACGAAAACTCACGTTAAGGGATTTTGGTCATGAGATTATCAAAAAGGATC
TTCACCTAGATCCTTTTAAATTAAAAATGAAGTTTTAAATCAATCTAAAGTATATATGAGTAAACTTGGT
CTGACAGTTACCAATGCTTAATCAGTGAGGCACCTATCTCAGCGATCTGTCTATTTCGTTCATCCATAGT
TGCATTTAAATTTCCGAACTCTCCAAGGCCCTCGTCGGAAAATCTTCAAACCTTTCGTCCGATCCATCTT
GCAGGCTACCTCTCGAACGAACTATCGCAAGTCTCTTGGCCGGCCTTGCGCCTTGGCTATTGCTTGGCAG
CGCCTATCGCCAGGTATTACTCCAATCCCGAATATCCGAGATCGGGATCACCCGAGAGAAGTTCAACCTA
CATCCTCAATCCCGATCTATCCGAGATCCGAGGAATATCGAAATCGGGGCGCGCCTGGCCTCCGCGCCGG
GTTTTGGCGCCTCCCGCGGGCGCCCCCCTCGTCACGGCGAGCGCTGCCACGTCAGACGAAGGGCGCAGGA
GCGTCCTGATCCTTCCGCCCGGACGCTCAGGACAGCGGCCCGCTGCTCATAAGACTCGGCCTTAGAACCC
CAGTATCAGCAGAAGGACATTTTAGGACGGGACTTGGGTGACTCTAGGGCACTGGTTTTCTTTCCAGAGA
GCGGAACAGGCGAGGAAAAGTAGTCCCTTCTCGGCGATTCTGCGGAGGGATCTCCGTGGGGCGGTGAACG
CCGATGATTATATAAGGACGCGCCGGGTGTGGCACAGCTAGTTCCGTCGCAGCCGGGATTTGGGTCGCGG
TTCTTGTTTGTGGATCGCTGTGATCGTCACTTGGTGAGTAGCGGGCTGCTGGGCTGGCCGGGGCTTTCGT
GGCCGCCGGGCCGCTCGGTGGGACGGAAGCGTGTGGAGAGACCGCCAAGGGCTGTAGTCTGGGTCCGCGA
GCAAGGTTGCCCTGAACTGGGGGTTGGGGGGAGCGCAGCAAAATGGCGGCTGTTCCCGAGTCTTGAATGG
AAGACGCTTGTGAGGCGGGCTGTGAGGTCGTTGAAACAAGGTGGGGGGCATGGTGGGCGGCAAGAACCCA
AGGTCTTGAGCCCTTCGCTAATGCGGGAAAGCTCTTATTCGGGTGAGATGGGCTGGGCACCATCTGGGGA
CCCTGACGTGAAGTTTGTCACTGACTGGAGAACTCGGTTTGTCGTCTGTTGCGGGGGCGGCAGTTATGGC
GGTGCCGTTGGGCAGTGCACCCGTACCTTTGGGAGCGCGCGCCCTCGTCGTGTCGTGACGTCACCCGTTC
TGTTGGCTTATAATGCAGGGTGGGGCCACCTGCCGGTAGGTGTGCGGTAGGCTTTTCTCCGTCGCAGGAC
GCAGGGTTCGGGCCTAGGGTAGGCTCTCCTGAATCGACAGGCGCCGGACCTCTGGTGAGGGGAGGGATAA
GTGAGGCGTCAGTTTCTTTGGTCGGTTTTATGTACCTATCTTCTTAAGTAGCTGAAGCTCCGGTTTTGAA
CTATGCGCTCGGGGTTGGCGAGTGTGTTTTGTGAAGTTTTTTAGGCACCTTTTGAAATGTAATCATTTGG
GTCAATATGTAATTTTCAGTGTTAGACTTGTAAATTGTCCGCTAAATTCTGGCCGTTTTTGGCTTTTTTG
TTAGACAACATGGGTAAAAAGCCTGAACTCACCGCGACGTCTGTCGAGAAGTTTCTGATCGAAAAGTTCG
ACAGCGTCTCCGACCTGATGCAGCTCTCGGAGGGCGAAGAATCTCGTGCTTTCAGCTTCGATGTAGGAGG
GCGTGGATATGTCCTGCGGGTAAATAGCTGCGCCGATGGTTTCTACAAAGATCGTTATGTTTATCGGCAC
TTTGCATCCGCCGCGCTCCCGATTCCGGAAGTGCTTGACATTGGGGAGTTCAGCGAGAGCCTGACCTATT
GCATCTCCCGCCGTGCACAGGGTGTCACGTTGCAAGACCTGCCTGAAACCGAACTGCCCGCTGTTCTGCA
GCCGGTCGCGGAGGCAATGGATGCCATCGCTGCCGCCGATCTTAGCCAGACGAGCGGGTTCGGCCCATTC
GGACCGCAAGGAATCGGTCAATACACTACATGGCGTGATTTCATATGCGCGATTGCTGATCCCCATGTGT
ATCACTGGCAAACTGTGATGGACGACACCGTCAGTGCGTCCGTCGCGCAGGCTCTCGATGAGCTGATGCT
TTGGGCCGAGGACTGCCCCGAAGTCCGGCACCTCGTGCACGCGGATTTCGGCTCCAACAATGTCCTGACG
GACAATGGCCGCATAACAGCGGTCATTGACTGGAGCGAGGCGATGTTCGGGGATTCCCAATACGAGGTCG
CCAACATCTTCTTCTGGAGGCCGTGGTTGGCTTGTATGGAGCAGCAGACGCGCTACTTCGAGCGGAGGCA
TCCGGAGCTTGCAGGATCGCCCCGGCTCCGGGCGTATATGCTCCGCATTGGTCTTGACCAACTCTATCAG
AGCTTGGTTGACGGCAATTTCGATGATGCAGCTTGGGCGCAGGGTCGATGCGACGCAATCGTCCGATCCG
GAGCCGGGACTGTCGGGCGTACACAAATCGCCCGCAGAAGCGCCGCCGTCTGGACCGATGGCTGTGTAGA
AGTACTCGCCGATAGTGGAAACCGACGCCCCAGCACTCGTCCGAGGGCAAAGGAATAAGCTAGTATGTAA
GCCTAGTCTTAGATAATAAAATCGCTATCCATCGAAGATGGATGTGTGTTGGTTTTTTGTGTGTGTAACG
CTAGGCGCGCCTGGTGTACCGAGAACGATCCTCTCAGTGCGAGTCTCGACGATCCATATCGTTGCTTGGC
AGTCAGCCAGTCGGAATCCAGCTTGGGACCCAGGAAGTCCAATCGTCAGATATTGTACTCAAGCCTGGTC
ACGGCAGCGTACCGATCTGTTTAAACCTAGATATTGATAGTCTGATCGGTCAACGTATAATCGAGTCCTA
GCTTTTGCAAACATCTATCAAGAGACAGGATCAGCAGGAGGCTTTCGCATGAGTATTCAACATTTCCGTG
TCGCCCTTATTCCCTTTTTTGCGGCATTTTGCCTTCCTGTTTTTGCTCACCCAGAAACGCTGGTGAAAGT
AAAAGATGCTGAAGATCAGTTGGGTGCGCGAGTGGGTTACATCGAACTGGATCTCAACAGCGGTAAGATC
CTTGAGAGTTTTCGCCCCGAAGAACGCTTTCCAATGATGAGCACTTTTAAAGTTCTGCTATGTGGCGCGG
TATTATCCCGTATTGACGCCGGGCAAGAGCAACTCGGTCGCCGCATACACTATTCTCAGAATGACTTGGT
TGAGTATTCACCAGTCACAGAAAAGCATCTTACGGATGGCATGACAGTAAGAGAATTATGCAGTGCTGCC
ATAACCATGAGTGATAACACTGCGGCCAACTTACTTCTGACAACGATTGGAGGACCGAAGGAGCTAACCG
CTTTTTTGCACAACATGGGGGATCATGTAACTCGCCTTGATCGTTGGGAACCGGAGCTGAATGAAGCCAT
ACCAAACGACGAGCGTGACACCACGATGCCTGTAGCAATGGCAACAACCTTGCGTAAACTATTAACTGGC
GAACTACTTACTCTAGCTTCCCGGCAACAGTTGATAGACTGGATGGAGGCGGATAAAGTTGCAGGACCAC
TTCTGCGCTCGGCCCTTCCGGCTGGCTGGTTTATTGCTGATAAATCTGGAGCCGGTGAGCGTGGGTCTCG
CGGTATCATTGCAGCACTGGGGCCAGATGGTAAGCCCTCCCGTATCGTAGTTATCTACACGACGGGGAGT
CAGGCAACTATGGATGAACGAAATAGACAGATCGCTGAGATAGGTGCCTCACTGATTAAGCATTGGTAAC
CGATTCTAGGTGCATTGGCGCAGAAAAAAATGCCTGATGCGACGCTGCGCGTCTTATACTCCCACATATG
CCAGATTCAGCAACGGATACGGCTTCCCCAACTTGCCCACTTCCATACGTGTCCTCCTTACCAGAAATTT
ATCCTTAAGATCGTTTAAACTCGACTCTGGCTCTATCGAATCTCCGTCGTTTCGAGCTTACGCGAACAGC
CGTGGCGCTCATTTGCTCGTCGGGCATCGAATCTCGTCAGCTATCGTCAGCTTACCTTTTTGGCAGCGAT
CGCGGCTCCCGACATCTTGGACCATTAGCTCCACAGGTATCTTCTTCCCTCTAGTGGTCATAACAGCAGC
TTCAGCTACCTCTCAATTCAAAAAACCCCTCAAGACCCGTTTAGAGGCCCCAAGGGGTTATGCTATCAAT
CGTTGCGTTACACACACAAAAAACCAACACACATCCATCTTCGATGGATAGCGATTTTATTATCTAACTG
CTGATCGAGTGTAGCCAGATCTAGTAATCAATTACGGGGTCATTAGTTCATAGCCCATATATGGAGTTCC
GCGTTACATAACTTACGGTAAATGGCCCGCCTGGCTGACCGCCCAACGACCCCCGCCCATTGACGTCAAT
AATGACGTATGTTCCCATAGTAACGCCAATAGGGACTTTCCATTGACGTCAATGGGTGGAGTATTTACGG
TAAACTGCCCACTTGGCAGTACATCAAGTGTATCATATGCCAAGTACGCCCCCTATTGACGTCAATGACG
GTAAATGGCCCGCCTGGCATTATGCCCAGTACATGACCTTATGGGACTTTCCTACTTGGCAGTACATCTA
CGTATTAGTCATCGCTATTACCATGCTGATGCGGTTTTGGCAGTACATCAATGGGCGTGGATAGCGGTTT
GACTCACGGGGATTTCCAAGTCTCCACCCCATTGACGTCAATGGGAGTTTGTTTTGGCACCAAAATCAAC
GGGACTTTCCAAAATGTCGTAACAACTCCGCCCCATTGACGCAAATGGGCGGTAGGCGTGTACGGTGGGA
GGTCTATATAAGCAGAGCTGGTTTAGTGAACCGTCAGATCAGATCTTTGTCGATCCTACCATCCACTCGA
CACACCCGCCAGCGGCCGC
